>Addgene plasmid #49557 | GBK-Rab4BQ67LdeltaGCG | depositor full sequence | sequence record 73946 | GBK-Rab4BQ67LdeltaGCG sequence 7930 bps
CGGTGCGGGCCTCTTCGCTATTACGCCAGATCCTTTTGTTGTTTCCGGGTGTACAATATGGACTTCCTCT
TTTCTGGCAACCAAACCCATACATCGGGATTCCTATAATACCTTCGTTGGTCTCCCTAACATGTAGGTGG
CGGAGGGGAGATATACAATAGAACAGATACCAGACAAGACATAATGGGCTAAACAAGACTACACCAATTA
CACTGCCTCATTGATGGTGGTACATAACGAACTAATACTGTAGCCCTAGACTTGATAGCCATCATCATAT
CGAAGTTTCACTACCCTTTTTCCATTTGCCATCTATTGAAGTAATAATAGGCGCATGCAACTTCTTTTCT
TTTTTTTTCTTTTCTCTCTCCCCCGTTGTTGTCTCACCATATCCGCAATGACAAAAAAAATGATGGAAGA
CACTAAAGGAAAAAATTAACGACAAAGACAGCACCAACAGATGTCGTTGTTCCAGAGCTGATGAGGGGTA
TCTCGAAGCACACGAAACTTTTTCCTTCCTTCATTCACGCACACTACTCTCTAATGAGCAACGGTATACG
GCCTTCCTTCCAGTTACTTGAATTTGAAATAAAAAAAGTTTGCTGTCTTGCTATCAAGTATAAATAGACC
TGCAATTATTAATCTTTTGTTTCCTCGTCATTGTTCTCGTTCCCTTTCTTCCTTGTTTCTTTTTCTGCAC
AATATTTCAAGCTATACCAAGCATACAATCAACTCCAAGCTTGAAGCAAGCCTCCTGAAAGATGAAGCTA
CTGTCTTCTATCGAACAAGCATGCGATATTTGCCGACTTAAAAAGCTCAAGTGCTCCAAAGAAAAACCGA
AGTGCGCCAAGTGTCTGAAGAACAACTGGGAGTGTCGCTACTCTCCCAAAACCAAAAGGTCTCCGCTGAC
TAGGGCACATCTGACAGAAGTGGAATCAAGGCTAGAAAGACTGGAACAGCTATTTCTACTGATTTTTCCT
CGAGAAGACCTTGACATGATTTTGAAAATGGATTCTTTACAGGATATAAAAGCATTGTTAACAGGATTAT
TTGTACAAGATAATGTGAATAAAGATGCCGTCACAGATAGATTGGCTTCAGTGGAGACTGATATGCCTCT
AACATTGAGACAGCATAGAATAAGTGCGACATCATCATCGGAAGAGAGTAGTAACAAAGGTCAAAGACAG
TTGACTGTATCGCCGGAATTTGTAATACGACTCACTATAGGGCGAGCCGCCATCATGGAGGAGCAGAAGC
TGATCTCAGAGGAGGACCTGCATATGGCCATGGAGGCCGAATTCACCATGGCTGAGACCTACGACTTCCT
CTTCAAATTCCTGGTGATTGGCAGTGCAGGAACTGGCAAATCATGTCTCCTTCATCAGTTCATTGAGAAT
AAGTTCAAACAGGACTCCAACCACACAATCGGCGTGGAGTTTGGATCCCGGGTGGTCAACGTGGGTGGGA
AGACTGTGAAGCTACAGATTTGGGACACGGCTGGCCATGGAGCGGTTTCGGTCAGTGACGCGGAGTTATT
ACCGAGGGGCGGCTGGAGCCCTGCTGGTGTACGACATCACCAGCCGGGAGACATACAACTCACTGGCTGC
CTGGCTGACGGATGCCCGCACCCTGGCCAGCCCCAACATCGTGGTCATCCTCTGTGGCAACAAGAAGGAC
CTGGACCCTGAGCGGGAGGTCACTTTCCTGGAGGCCTCCCGCTTTGCCCAGGAGAATGAGCTGATGTTCC
TGGAGACCAGCGCTCTCACAGGCGAGAACGTGGAGGAGGCGTTCCTCAAGTGTGCCCGCACTATCCTCAA
CAAGATTGACTCAGGCGAGCTAGACCCGGAGAGGATGGGCTCTGGCATTCAGTACGGGGATGCGTCCCTC
CGCCAGCTTCGGCAGCCTCGGAGTGCCCAGGCCGTGGCCCCTCAGCCGGACTCGACCTGCAGCGGCCGCA
TAACTAGCATAACCCCTTGGGGCCTCTAAACGGGTCTTGAGGGGTTTTTTGCGCGCTTGCAGCCAAGCTA
ATTCCGGGCGAATTTCTTATGATTTATGATTTTTATTATTAAATAAGTTATAAAAAAAATAAGTGTATAC
AAATTTTAAAGTGACTCTTAGGTTTTAAAACGAAAATTCTTATTCTTGAGTAACTCTTTCCTGTAGGTCA
GGTTGCTTTCTCAGGTATAGCATGAGGTCGCTCTTATTGACCACACCTCTACCGGCATGCAAGCTTGGCG
TAATCATGGTCATAGCTGTTTCCTGTGTGAAATTGTTATCCGCTCACAATTCCACACAACATACGAGCCG
GAAGCATAAAGTGTAAAGCCTGGGGTGCCTAATGAGTGAGGTAACTCACATTAATTGCGTTGCGCTCACT
GCCCGCTTTCCAGTCGGGAAACCTGTCGTGCCAGCTGCATTAATGAATCGGCCAACGCGCGGGGAGAGGC
GGTTTGCGTATTGGGCGCTCTTCCGCTTCCTCGCTCACTGACTCGCTGCGCTCGGTCGTTCGGCTGCGGC
GAGCGGTATCAGCTCACTCAAAGGCGGTAATACGGTTATCCACAGAATCAGGGGATAACGCAGGAAAGAA
CATGTGAGCAAAAGGCCAGCAAAAGGCCAGGAACCGTAAAAAGGCCGCGTTGCTGGCGTTTTTCCATAGG
CTCCGCCCCCCTGACGAGCATCACAAAAATCGACGCTCAAGTCAGAGGTGGCGAAACCCGACAGGACTAT
AAAGATACCAGGCGTTTCCCCCTGGAAGCTCCCTCGTGCGCTCTCCTGTTCCGACCCTGCCGCTTACCGG
ATACCTGTCCGCCTTTCTCCCTTCGGGAAGCGTGGCGCTTTCTCATAGCTCACGCTGTAGGTATCTCAGT
TCGGTGTAGGTCGTTCGCTCCAAGCTGGGCTGTGTGCACGAACCCCCCGTTCAGCCCGACCGCTGCGCCT
TATCCGGTAACTATCGTCTTGAGTCCAACCCGGTAAGACACGACTTATCGCCACTGGCAGCAGCCACTGG
TAACAGGATTAGCAGAGCGAGGTATGTAGGCGGTGCTACAGAGTTCTTGAAGTGGTGGCCTAACTACGGC
TACACTAGAAGGACAGTATTTGGTATCTGCGCTCTGCTGAAGCCAGTTACCTTCGGAAAAAGAGTTGGTA
GCTCTTGATCCGGCAAACAAACCACCGCTGGTAGCGGTGGTTTTTTTGTTTGCAAGCAGCAGATTACGCG
CAGAAAAAAAGGATCTCAAGAAGATCCTTTGATCTTTTCTACGGGGTCTGACGCTCAGTGGAACGAAAAC
TCACGTTAAGGGATTTTGGTCATGAGATTATCAAAAAGGATCTTCACCTAGATCCTTTTAAATTAAAAAT
GAAGTTTTAAATCAATCTAAAGTATATATGAGTAACCTGAGGCTATGGCAGGGCCTGCCGCCCCGACGTT
GGCTGCGAGCCCTGGGCCTTCACCCGAACTTGGGGGGTGGGGTGGGGAAAAGGAAGAAACGCGGGCGTAT
TGGCCCCAATGGGGTCTCGGTGGGGTATCGACAGAGTGCCAGCCCTGGGACCGAACCCCGCGTTTATGAA
CAAACGACCCAACACCGTGCGTTTTATTCTGTCTTTTTATTGCCGTCATAGCGCGGGTTCCTTCCGGTAT
TGTCTCCTTCCGTGTTTCAGTTAGCCTCCCCCTAGGGTGGGCGAAGAACTCCAGCATGAGATCCCCGCGC
TGGAGGATCATCCAGCCGGCGTCCCGGAAAACGATTCCGAAGCCCAACCTTTCATAGAAGGCGGCGGTGG
AATCGAAATCTCGTGATGGCAGGTTGGGCGTCGCTTGGTCGGTTCATTTCGAACCCCAGAGTCCCGCTCA
GAAGAACTCGTCAAGAAGGCGATAGAAGGCGATGCGCTGCGAATCGGGAGCGGCGATACCGTAAAGCACG
AGGAAGCGGTCAGCCCATTCGCCGCCAAGCTCTTCAGCAATATCACGGGTAGCCAACGCTATGTCCTGAT
AGCGGTCCGCCACACCCAGCCGGCCACAGTCGATGAATCCAGAAAAGCGGCCATTTTCCACCATGATATT
CGGCAAGCAGGCATCGTCATGGGTCACGACGAGATCCTCGCCGTCGGGCATGCTCGCCTTGAGCCTGGCG
AACAGTTCGGCTGGCGCGAGCCCCTGATGCTCTTCGTCCAGATCATCCTGATCGACAAGACCGGCTTCCA
TCCGAGTACGTGCTCGCTCGATGCGATGTTTCGCTTGGTGGTCGAATGGGCAGGTAGCCGGATCAAGCGT
ATGCAGCCGCCGCATTGCATCAGCCATGATGGATACTTTCTCGGCAGGAGCAAGGTGAGATGACAGGAGA
TCCTGCCCCGGCACTTCGCCCAATAGCAGCCAGTCCCTTCCCGCTTCAGTGACAACGTCGAGCACAGCTG
CGCAAGGAACGCCCGTCGTGGCCAGCCACGATAGCCGCGCTGCCTCGTCTTGCAGTTCATTCAGGGCACC
GGACAGGTCGGTCTTGACAAAAAGAACCGGGCGCCCCTGCGCTGACAGCCGGAACACGGCGGCATCAGAG
CAGCCGATTGTCTGTTGTGCCCAGTCATAGCCGAATAGCCTCTCCACCCAAGCGGCCGGAGAACCTGCGT
GCAATCCATCTTGTTCAATCATACTCTTCCTTTTTCAATATTATTGAAGCATTTATCAGGGTTATTGTCT
CATGAGCGGATACATATTTGAATGTATTTAGAAAAATAAACAAATAGGGGTTCCGCGCACATTTCCCCGA
AAAGTGCCACCTGAACGAAGCATCTGTGCTTCATTTTGTAGAACAAAAATGCAACGCGAGAGCGCTAATT
TTTCAAACAAAGAATCTGAGCTGCATTTTTACAGAACAGAAATGCAACGCGAAAGCGCTATTTTACCAAC
GAAGAATCTGTGCTTCATTTTTGTAAAACAAAAATGCAACGCGAGAGCGCTAATTTTTCAAACAAAGAAT
CTGAGCTGCATTTTTACAGAACAGAAATGCAACGCGAGAGCGCTATTTTACCAACAAAGAATCTATACTT
CTTTTTTGTTCTACAAAAATGCATCCCGAGAGCGCTATTTTTCTAACAAAGCATCTTAGATTACTTTTTT
TCTCCTTTGTGCGCTCTATAATGCAGTCTCTTGATAACTTTTTGCACTGTAGGTCCGTTAAGGTTAGAAG
AAGGCTACTTTGGTGTCTATTTTCTCTTCCATAAAAAAAGCCTGACTCCACTTCCCGCGTTTACTGATTA
CTAGCGAAGCTGCGGGTGCATTTTTTCAAGATAAAGGCATCCCCGATTATATTCTATACCGATGTGGATT
GCGCATACTTTGTGAACAGAAAGTGATAGCGTTGATGATTCTTCATTGGTCAGAAAATTATGAACGGTTT
CTTCTATTTTGTCTCTATATACTACGTATAGGAAATGTTTACATTTTCGTATTGTTTTCGATTCACTCTA
TGAATAGTTCTTACTACAATTTTTTTGTCTAAAGAGTAATACTAGAGATAAACATAAAAAATGTAGAGGT
CGAGTTTAGATGCAAGTTCAAGGAGCGAAAGGTGGATGGGTAGGTTATATAGGGATATAGCACAGAGATA
TATAGCAAAGAGATACTTTTGAGCAATGTTTGTGGAAGCGGTATTCGCAATATTTTAGTAGCTCGTTACA
GTCCGGTGCGTTTTTGGTTTTTTGAAAGTGCGTCTTCAGAGCGCTTTTGGTTTTCAAAAGCGCTCTGAAG
TTCCTATACTTTCTAGAGAATAGGAACTTCGGAATAGGAACTTCAAAGCGTTTCCGAAAACGAGCGCTTC
CGAAAATGCAACGCGAGCTGCGCACATACAGCTCACTGTTCACGTCGCACCTATATCTGCGTGTTGCCTG
TATATATATATACATGAGAAGAACGGCATAGTGCGTGTTTATGCTTAAATGCGTACTTATATGCGTCTAT
TTATGTAGGATGAAAGGTAGTCTAGTACCTCCTGTGATATTATCCCATTCCATGCGGGGTATCGTATGCT
TCCTTCAGCACTACCCTTTAGCTGTTCTATATGCTGCCACTCCTCAATTGGATTAGTCTCATCCTTCAAT
GCTATCATTTCCTTTGATATTGGATCATATTAAGAAACCATTATTATCATGACATTAACCTATAAAAATA
GGCGTATCACGAGGCCCTTTCGTCTCGCGCGTTTCGGTGATGACGGTGAAAACCTCTGACACATGCAGCT
CCCGGAGACGGTCACAGCTTGTCTGTAAGCGGATGCCGGGAGCAGACAAGCCCGTCAGGGCGCGTCAGCG
GGTGTTGGCGGGTGTCGGGGCTGGCTTAACTATGCGGCATCAGAGCAGATTGTACTGAGAGTGCACCATA
GATCAACGACATTACTATATATATAATATAGGAAGCATTTAATAGAACAGCATCGTAATATATGTGTACT
TTGCAGTTATGACGCCAGATGGCAGTAGTGGAAGATATTCTTTATTGAAAAATAGCTTGTCACCTTACGT
ACAATCTTGATCCGGAGCTTTTCTTTTTTTGCCGATTAAGAATTAATTCGGTCGAAAAAAGAAAAGGAGA
GGGCCAAGAGGGAGGGCATTGGTGACTATTGAGCACGTGAGTATACGTGATTAAGCACACAAAGGCAGCT
TGGAGTATGTCTGTTATTAATTTCACAGGTAGTTCTGGTCCATTGGTGAAAGTTTGCGGCTTGCAGAGCA
CAGAGGCCGCAGAATGTGCTCTAGATTCCGATGCTGACTTGCTGGGTATTATATGTGTGCCCAATAGAAA
GAGAACAATTGACCCGGTTATTGCAAGGAAAATTTCAAGTCTTGTAAAAGCATATAAAAATAGTTCAGGC
ACTCCGAAATACTTGGTTGGCGTGTTTCGTAATCAACCTAAGGAGGATGTTTTGGCTCTGGTCAATGATT
ACGGCATTGATATCGTCCAACTGCATGGAGATGAGTCGTGGCAAGAATACCAAGAGTTCCTCGGTTTGCC
AGTTATTAAAAGACTCGTATTTCCAAAAGACTGCAACATACTACTCAGTGCAGCTTCACAGAAACCTCAT
TCGTTTATTCCCTTGTTTGATTCAGAAGCAGGTGGGACAGGTGAACTTTTGGATTGGAACTCGATTTCTG
ACTGGGTTGGAAGGCAAGAGAGCCCCGAAAGCTTACATTTTATGTTAGCTGGTGGACTGACGCCAGAAAA
TGTTGGTGATGCGCTTAGATTAAATGGCGTTATTGGTGTTGATGTAAGCGGAGGTGTGGAGACAAATGGT
GTAAAAGACTCTAACAAAATAGCAAATTTCGTCAAAAATGCTAAGAAATAGGTTATTACTGAGTAGTATT
TATTTAAGTATTGTTTGTGCACTTGCCGATCTATGCGGTGTGAAATACCGCACAGATGCGTAAGGAGAAA
ATACCGCATCAGGAAATTGTAAACGTTAATATTTTGTTAAAATTCGCGTTAAATTTTTGTTAAATCAGCT
CATTTTTTAACCAATAGGCCGAAATCGGCAAAATCCCTTATAAATCAAAAGAATAGACCGAGATAGGGT
[37 nt withheld, positions 7560-7596]
AAAGAACGTGGACTCCAACGTCAAAGG
[49 nt withheld, positions 7624-7672]
T
[91 nt withheld, positions 7674-7764]
G
[124 nt withheld, positions 7766-7889]
CCATTCGCCATTCAGGCTGCGCAACTGTTGGGAAGGGCGAT
Features (pLannotate 1.2.2; 25 found; start..end, strand, type, name):
     30..734     +  promoter       ADH1 promoter: S. cerevisiae ADH1; promoter for alcohol dehydrogenase 1
    762..1202    +  CDS            GAL4 DNA binding domain: DNA binding domain of the GAL4 transcriptional activator; Saccharomyces cerevisiae GAL4 (truncated)
   1213..1231    +  promoter       T7 promoter: promoter for bacteriophage T7 RNA polymerase
   1308..1508    +  CDS            RAB4B (fragment): RAB4B_HUMAN - Experimental evidence at protein level: Swiss-Prot protein existence level 1. Small GTPase which cycles between an active GTP-bound and an inactive GDP-bound state (By similarity). Protein transport. Probably involved in vesicular traffic (By similarity). Acts as a regulator of platelet alpha-granule release during activation and aggregation of platelets (By similarity). From Homo sapiens (Human).
   1510..1938    +  CDS            RAB4B (fragment): RAB4B_HUMAN - Experimental evidence at protein level: Swiss-Prot protein existence level 1. Small GTPase which cycles between an active GTP-bound and an inactive GDP-bound state (By similarity). Protein transport. Probably involved in vesicular traffic (By similarity). Acts as a regulator of platelet alpha-granule release during activation and aggregation of platelets (By similarity). From Homo sapiens (Human).
   1964..2011    +  terminator     T7 terminator: transcription terminator for bacteriophage T7 RNA polymerase
   2038..2225    +  terminator     ADH1 terminator: S. cerevisiae ADH1; transcription terminator for the S. cerevisiae alcohol dehydrogenase 1 (ADH1) gene
   2273..2289    -  protein_bind   lac operator: The lac repressor binds to the lac operator to inhibit transcription in E. coli. This inhibition can be relieved by adding lactose or isopropyl-β-D-thiogalactopyranoside (IPTG). lac repressor encoded by lacI
   2297..2327    -  promoter       lac promoter: promoter for the E. coli lac operon
   2342..2363    -  protein_bind   CAP binding site: CAP binding activates transcription in the presence of cAMP. E. coli catabolite activator protein
   2376..2468    -  CDS            lacI (fragment): lac repressor; lacI; The lac repressor binds to the lac operator to inhibit transcription in E. coli. This inhibition can be relieved by adding lactose or isopropyl-β-D-thiogalactopyranoside (IPTG).
   2651..3239    -  rep_origin     ori: high-copy-number ColE1/pMB1/pBR322/pUC origin of replication
   3461..3477    +  polyA_signal   bGH poly(A) signal (fragment): bovine growth hormone polyadenylation signal
   3568..3615    -  polyA_signal   HSV TK poly(A) signal: herpes simplex virus thymidine kinase polyadenylation signal (Cole and Stacy, 1985)
   3674..3823    -  CDS            ble (fragment): BLE_KLEPN - Experimental evidence at protein level: Swiss-Prot protein existence level 1. Binding protein with a strong affinity to the bleomycin family of antibiotics. Binds to CL990; an antimitotic-antibiotic compound. From Klebsiella pneumoniae.
   3848..4642    -  CDS            NeoR/KanR: aminoglycoside phosphotransferase from Tn5; aph(3')-II (or nptII); confers resistance to neomycin, kanamycin, and G418 (Geneticin®)
   4643..4747    -  promoter       AmpR promoter: bla
   4774..6116    -  rep_origin     2μ ori: yeast 2μ plasmid origin of replication
   6184..6219    +  CDS            rop (fragment): Rop protein, which maintains plasmids at low copy number; rop
   6321..6370    +  misc_feature   bom (fragment): basis of mobility region from pBR322
   6509..6656    +  promoter       TRP1 promoter: S. cerevisiae TRP1
   6657..7331    +  CDS            TRP1: phosphoribosylanthranilate isomerase, required for tryptophan biosynthesis; S. cerevisiae TRP1; yeast auxotrophic marker
   7382..7433    +  misc_feature   bom (fragment): basis of mobility region from pBR322
   7434..7889    -  rep_origin     f1 ori (sequence partly withheld): f1 bacteriophage origin of replication; arrow indicates direction of (+) strand synthesis
   7893..29      -  CDS            lacZα (fragment) (across the origin): LacZα fragment of β-galactosidase; lacZ fragment
