[The description below was written by a language model from this plasmid's Addgene catalogue record and pLannotate feature annotations shown in this document.]
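Description:
GBK-Rab4BQ67LdeltaGCG is a yeast two-hybrid "bait" plasmid of about 7.9 kb, built on the Clontech GBK-T7 backbone. It is a bacteria–yeast shuttle vector. A high-copy ColE1/pUC-type origin and a Tn5 NeoR/KanR gene driven by a bacterial bla promoter support propagation under kanamycin selection in E. coli. The 2μ origin and the TRP1 auxotrophic marker, with its own promoter, maintain the plasmid in tryptophan-auxotrophic Saccharomyces cerevisiae. The catalogue also lists neomycin/G418 as a selectable marker, reflecting the same aminoglycoside phosphotransferase gene. An f1 origin and scattered fragments of lac, rop, bom and ble sequences are backbone remnants.

The expression cassette uses the yeast ADH1 promoter and ADH1 terminator to drive a fusion of the GAL4 DNA-binding domain, a Myc epitope (stated in the catalogue but not annotated in the feature table) and human Rab4B, cloned at an intact EcoRI site and a destroyed XhoI/SalI junction. The Rab4B insert of roughly 600 bp carries a glutamine 67 to leucine substitution; the annotation splits the coding sequence into two fragments around this position. In Rab GTPases this type of change is generally used to lock the protein in an active, GTP-bound state. The C-terminal Cys-Gly-Cys residues (212–214) are also deleted, which removes the prenylation motif so that the fusion is not membrane-anchored and can reach the nucleus. The record spells the construct and insert names inconsistently, but the mutation field is clear. A T7 promoter between the GAL4 domain and the insert, paired with a T7 terminator, permits in vitro transcription and translation of the Myc-tagged Rab alone. The associated publication used such baits to test interactions between Rab GTPases and a Chlamydia pneumoniae inclusion membrane protein.
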