Addgene plasmid #49557: GBK-Rab4BQ67LdeltaGCG
Purpose: expresses GAL4BD-Rab4BQ67LdeltaCGCin yeast
Depositing lab: Marci Scidmore. Publication: Chlamydia pneumoniae inclusion membrane protein Cpn0585 interacts with multiple Rab GTPases. Cortes C, Rzomp KA, Tvinnereim A, Scidmore MA, Wizel B. Infect Immun. 2007 Dec;75(12):5586-96. Epub 2007 Oct 1. 10.1128/IAI.01020-07 PubMed 17908815.
Backbone
  Vector backbone: GBK-T7
  Backbone manufacturer: Clontech
  Backbone size w/o insert (bp): 7300
  Total vector size (bp): 7900
  Vector type: Yeast Expression
  Selectable markers: Neomycin (select with G418), TRP1
Growth in bacteria
  Bacterial resistance: Kanamycin, 50 μg/mL
  Growth temperature: 37°C
  Growth strain: DH5alpha
  Copy number: High Copy
Gene/Insert
  Gene/Insert name: Rab4BAQ67LdeltaCGC
  Species: H. sapiens (human)
  Insert size (bp): 600
  Mutation: Glutamine 67 to Leucine, deleted amino acids Cysteine 212, Glycine 213, Cysteine 214
  GenBank ID: AF498935
  Promoter: ADHI
  Tag / fusion protein: Gal4 Binding Domain (N terminal on insert); Myc (N terminal on insert)
  Cloning method: Restriction Enzyme; 5′ cloning site EcoRI (not destroyed); 3′ cloning site XhoI/SalI (destroyed during cloning)
  Sequencing primers: 5′ T7 (TAATACGACTCACTATAGGG)
Resource information
  A portion of this plasmid was derived from a plasmid made by: Rab4B cDNA derived from pCDNA3.1+Rab4B purchased from Missouri S&T cDNA Resource Center
Terms and licenses: Academic/Nonprofit Terms; Industry Terms: Not Available to Industry
How to cite: GBK-Rab4BQ67LdeltaGCG was a gift from Marci Scidmore (Addgene plasmid # 49557)
