>Addgene plasmid #49557 | GBK-Rab4BQ67LdeltaGCG | addgene partial sequence | sequence record 75930 | Gal4_N_term
TCGCCGGAATTTGTAATACGACTCACTATAGGGCGAGCCGCCATCATGGAGGAGCAGAAGCTGATCTCAG
AGGAGGACCTGCATATGGCCATGGAGGCCGAATTCATGGCTGAGACCTAGGACTTCCTCTTCAAATTCCT
GGTGATTGGCAGTGCAGGAACTGGCAAATCATGTCTCCTTCATCAGTTCATTGAGAATAAGTTCAAACAG
GACTCCAACCACACAATCGGCGTGGAGTTTGGATCCCGGGTGGTCAACGTGGGTGGGAAGACTGTGAAGC
TACAGATTTGGGACACGGCTGGCCTGGAGCGGTTTCGGTCAGTGACGCGGAGTTATTACCGAGGGGCGGC
TGGAGCCCTGCTGGTGTACGACATCACCAGCCGGGAGACATACAACTCACTGGCTGCCTGGCTGACGGAT
GCCCGCACCCTGGCCAGCCCCAACATCGTGGTCATCCTCTGTGGCAACAAGAAGGACCTGGACCCTGAGC
GGGAGGTCACTTTCCTGGAGGCCTCCCGCTTTGCCCAGGAGAATGAGCTGATGTTCCTGGAGACCAGCGC
TCTCACAGGCGAGAACGTGGAGGAGGCGTTCCTCAAGTGTGCCCGCACTATCCTCAACAAGATTGACTCA
GGCGAGCTAGACCCGGAGAGGATGGGCTCTGGCATTCAGTACGGGGATGCGTCCCTCCGCCAGCTTCGGC
AGCCTCGGAGTGCCCAGGCCGTGGCCCCTCAGGGCTGACTCGACCTGCAGCGGCCGCATAACTAGCATAA
CCCCTTGGGGCCTCTAAACGGGTCTTGAGGGGTTTTTTGCGCGCTTGCAGCCAAGCTAATTCCGGGCGAA
TTTCTTATGATTTATGATTTTTATTATTAAATAAGTTATAAAAAAAATAAGTGTATACAAATTTTAAAGT
GACTCTTAGGTTTTAAAACGAAAATTCTTATTCTTGAGTAACTCTTTCCTGTAGGTCAGGTTGCTTTCTC
AGGTATAGCATGAGGTCGCTCTTATTGACCACACCTCTACCGGCATGCAAGCTTGGCGTAATCATGGTGA
TAGCTGTTTCCTG
